Addgene plasmid #65795: pBBI
Purpose: Vector for iCre mRNA synthesis
Depositing lab: Masato Ohtsuka. Depositing organization: Tokai University. Publication: Improvement of pronuclear injection-based targeted transgenesis (PITT) by iCre mRNA-mediated site-specific recombination. Ohtsuka M, Miura H, Hayashi H, Nakaoka H, Kimura M, Sato M, Gurumurthy CB, Inoko H. Transgenic Res. 2013 Aug;22(4):873-5. doi: 10.1007/s11248-013-9703-x. Epub 2013 Mar 26. PubMed 23529203.
Backbone
  Vector backbone: pcDNA3.1
  Total vector size (bp): 6745
  Vector type: Mammalian Expression, Cre/Lox
Growth in bacteria
  Bacterial resistance: Ampicillin, 100 μg/mL
  Growth temperature: 37°C
  Growth strain: DH5alpha
  Copy number: Unknown
Gene/Insert
  Gene/Insert name: iCre
  Insert size (bp): 1053
Terms and licenses: Academic/Nonprofit Terms; Industry Terms: Not Available to Industry
How to cite: pBBI was a gift from Masato Ohtsuka (Addgene plasmid # 65795 ; http://n2t.net/addgene:65795 ; RRID:Addgene_65795)
