[The description below was written by a language model from this plasmid's Addgene catalogue record, the feature table of its GenBank file and pLannotate feature annotations shown in this document.]
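Description:
pBBI is a 6,745 bp plasmid built on the pcDNA3.1 mammalian expression backbone and designed as a template for producing iCre mRNA. It is propagated in E. coli through a high-copy ColE1/pUC-type origin with ampicillin selection (AmpR under its own bla promoter), and it also retains the f1 phage origin. The usual pcDNA3.1 mammalian selection unit is present as well: an SV40 enhancer/early promoter driving the neomycin/kanamycin phosphotransferase gene, followed by an SV40 polyadenylation signal.

The payload is iCre, a codon-improved version of the bacteriophage P1 Cre recombinase (catalogued insert 1,053 bp), which catalyses site-specific recombination between loxP-type sites. It lies downstream of the CMV immediate-early enhancer and promoter and of a T7 promoter, and upstream of the bovine growth hormone polyadenylation signal. The same cassette can therefore be expressed in transfected mammalian cells from CMV or transcribed in vitro with T7 RNA polymerase, the latter being the stated purpose. A separate partial GenBank record covering only 787 bp of the region around the T7 promoter annotates a Kozak consensus and an SV40 large T antigen nuclear localization signal at the start of the coding sequence. This indicates that the recombinase is nuclear-targeted and accounts for the insert being slightly longer than the Cre match in the feature table. Several short annotated fragments (HIV-1 LTR, TEF1 promoter, ble, lacI) are probably incidental similarity hits or backbone remnants rather than functional elements.

The associated publication title links the plasmid to pronuclear injection-based targeted transgenesis (PITT), in which iCre mRNA mediates the site-specific recombination.
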