Features (pLannotate 1.2.2; 21 found; start..end, strand, type, name):
     36..80      -  misc_feature   bom (fragment): basis of mobility region from pBR322
    235..614     +  enhancer       CMV enhancer: human cytomegalovirus immediate early enhancer
    615..818     +  promoter       CMV promoter: human cytomegalovirus (CMV) immediate early promoter
    814..847     +  LTR            5' LTR (truncated) (fragment): truncated 5' long terminal repeat (LTR) from HIV-1
    863..881     +  promoter       T7 promoter: promoter for bacteriophage T7 RNA polymerase
    982..2007    +  CDS            cre: RECR_BPP1 - Experimental evidence at protein level: Swiss-Prot protein existence level 1. Catalyzes site-specific recombination between two 34-base- pair LOXP sites. Its role is to maintain the phage genome as a monomeric unit-copy plasmid in the lysogenic state. From Escherichia phage P1 (Bacteriophage P1).
   2104..2125    +  promoter       TEF1 promoter (fragment): S. cerevisiae TEF1; promoter for EF-1α
   2339..2563    +  polyA_signal   bGH poly(A) signal: bovine growth hormone polyadenylation signal
   2567..2588    +  promoter       SV40 promoter (fragment): SV40 enhancer and early promoter
   2609..3037    +  rep_origin     f1 ori (sequence partly withheld): f1 bacteriophage origin of replication; arrow indicates direction of (+) strand synthesis
   3051..3381    +  promoter       SV40 promoter: SV40 enhancer and early promoter
   3448..4239    +  CDS            neo: KKA2_KLEPN - Also known as kan, nptII. Experimental evidence at protein level: Swiss-Prot protein existence level 1. Resistance to kanamycin, neomycin, paromomycin, ribostamycin, butirosin and gentamicin B. From Klebsiella pneumoniae.
   4265..4423    +  CDS            ble (fragment): BLE_KLEPN - Experimental evidence at protein level: Swiss-Prot protein existence level 1. Binding protein with a strong affinity to the bleomycin family of antibiotics. Binds to CL990; an antimitotic-antibiotic compound. From Klebsiella pneumoniae.
   4418..4539    +  polyA_signal   SV40 poly(A) signal: SV40 polyadenylation signal
   4612..4628    -  protein_bind   lac operator: The lac repressor binds to the lac operator to inhibit transcription in E. coli. This inhibition can be relieved by adding lactose or isopropyl-β-D-thiogalactopyranoside (IPTG). lac repressor encoded by lacI
   4636..4666    -  promoter       lac promoter: promoter for the E. coli lac operon
   4681..4702    -  protein_bind   CAP binding site: CAP binding activates transcription in the presence of cAMP. E. coli catabolite activator protein
   4715..4807    -  CDS            lacI (fragment): lac repressor; lacI; The lac repressor binds to the lac operator to inhibit transcription in E. coli. This inhibition can be relieved by adding lactose or isopropyl-β-D-thiogalactopyranoside (IPTG).
   4990..5578    -  rep_origin     ori: high-copy-number ColE1/pMB1/pBR322/pUC origin of replication
   5749..6609    -  CDS            AmpR: β-lactamase; bla; confers resistance to ampicillin, carbenicillin, and related antibiotics
   6610..6714    -  promoter       AmpR promoter: bla
>Addgene plasmid #65795 | pBBI | depositor full sequence | sequence record 111877 | pBBI sequence 6745 bps
GACGGATCGGGAGATCTCCCGATCCCCTATGGTCGACTCTCAGTACAATCTGCTCTGATGCCGCATAGTT
AAGCCAGTATCTGCTCCCTGCTTGTGTGTTGGAGGTCGCTGAGTAGTGCGCGAGCAAAATTTAAGCTACA
ACAAGGCAAGGCTTGACCGACAATTGCATGAAGAATCTGCTTAGGGTTAGGCGTTTTGCGCTGCTTCGCG
ATGTACGGGCCAGATATACGCGTTGACATTGATTATTGACTAGTTATTAATAGTAATCAATTACGGGGTC
ATTAGTTCATAGCCCATATATGGAGTTCCGCGTTACATAACTTACGGTAAATGGCCCGCCTGGCTGACCG
CCCAACGACCCCCGCCCATTGACGTCAATAATGACGTATGTTCCCATAGTAACGCCAATAGGGACTTTCC
ATTGACGTCAATGGGTGGACTATTTACGGTAAACTGCCCACTTGGCAGTACATCAAGTGTATCATATGCC
AAGTACGCCCCCTATTGACGTCAATGACGGTAAATGGCCCGCCTGGCATTATGCCCAGTACATGACCTTA
TGGGACTTTCCTACTTGGCAGTACATCTACGTATTAGTCATCGCTATTACCATGGTGATGCGGTTTTGGC
AGTACATCAATGGGCGTGGATAGCGGTTTGACTCACGGGGATTTCCAAGTCTCCACCCCATTGACGTCAA
TGGGAGTTTGTTTTGGCACCAAAATCAACGGGACTTTCCAAAATGTCGTAACAACTCCGCCCCATTGACG
CAAATGGGCGGTAGGCGTGTACGGTGGGAGGTCTATATAAGCAGAGCTCTCTGGCTAACTAGAGAACCCA
CTGCTTACTGGCTTATCGAAATTAATACGACTCACTATAGGGAGACCCAAGCTGGCTAGTTAAGCTTGGT
ACCGAGCTCGGATCCACTAGTCCAGTGTGGTGGAATTCGCCACCATGGTGCCCAAGAAGAAGAGGAAAGT
CTCCAACCTGCTGACTGTGCACCAAAACCTGCCTGCCCTCCCTGTGGATGCCACCTCTGATGAAGTCAGG
AAGAACCTGATGGACATGTTCAGGGACAGGCAGGCCTTCTCTGAACACACCTGGAAGATGCTCCTGTCTG
TGTGCAGATCCTGGGCTGCCTGGTGCAAGCTGAACAACAGGAAATGGTTCCCTGCTGAACCTGAGGATGT
GAGGGACTACCTCCTGTACCTGCAAGCCAGAGGCCTGGCTGTGAAGACCATCCAACAGCACCTGGGCCAG
CTCAACATGCTGCACAGGAGATCTGGCCTGCCTCGCCCTTCTGACTCCAATGCTGTGTCCCTGGTGATGA
GGAGAATCAGAAAGGAGAATGTGGATGCTGGGGAGAGAGCCAAGCAGGCCCTGGCCTTTGAACGCACTGA
CTTTGACCAAGTCAGATCCCTGATGGAGAACTCTGACAGATGCCAGGACATCAGGAACCTGGCCTTCCTG
GGCATTGCCTACAACACCCTGCTGCGCATTGCCGAAATTGCCAGAATCAGAGTGAAGGACATCTCCCGCA
CCGATGGTGGGAGAATGCTGATCCACATTGGCAGGACCAAGACCCTGGTGTCCACAGCTGGTGTGGAGAA
GGCCCTGTCCCTGGGGGTTACCAAGCTGGTGGAGAGATGGATCTCTGTGTCTGGTGTGGCTGATGACCCC
AACAACTACCTGTTCTGCCGGGTCAGAAAGAATGGTGTGGCTGCCCCTTCTGCCACCTCCCAACTGTCCA
CCCGGGCCCTGGAAGGGATCTTTGAGGCCACCCACCGCCTGATCTATGGTGCCAAGGATGACTCTGGGCA
GAGATACCTGGCCTGGTCTGGCCACTCTGCCAGAGTGGGTGCTGCCAGGGACATGGCCAGGGCTGGTGTG
TCCATCCCTGAAATCATGCAGGCTGGTGGCTGGACCAATGTGAACATTGTGATGAACTACATCAGAAACC
TGGACTCTGAGACTGGGGCCATGGTGAGGCTGCTCGAGGATGGGGACTGAGAATTCTGCAGATATCCAGC
ACAGTGGCGGCCGCTCGACTATGGGCACCAAAGAACCTGTAAACGTTATCTTTTTAAATTGAATGTGCAC
AAATAAAAGTTTGGAAAAGAAAAAAAAAAAAAAAAAAAAAAAAAAAAAAAAAAAAAAAAAAAAAAAAAAA
AAAAAAAAAAAAAAAAAAAAAAAAAAAAAAAATACGCATCATACGCTGTGGCGTACCTCGAGTCTAGAGG
GCCCTTCGAACAAAAACTCATCTCAGAAGAGGATCTGAATATGCATACCGGTCATCATCACCATCACCAT
TGAGTTTAAACCCGCTGATCAGCCTCGACTGTGCCTTCTAGTTGCCAGCCATCTGTTGTTTGCCCCTCCC
CCGTGCCTTCCTTGACCCTGGAAGGTGCCACTCCCACTGTCCTTTCCTAATAAAATGAGGAAATTGCATC
GCATTGTCTGAGTAGGTGTCATTCTATTCTGGGGGGTGGGGTGGGGCAGGACAGCAAGGGGGAGGATTGG
GAAGACAATAGCAGGCATGCTGGGGATGCGGTGGGCTCTATGGCTTCTGAGGCGGAAAGAACCAGCTGGG
GCTCTAGGGGGTATCCCC
[124 nt withheld, positions 2609-2732]
C
[32 nt withheld, positions 2734-2765]
CA
[57 nt withheld, positions 2768-2824]
A
[49 nt withheld, positions 2826-2874]
CCTTTGACGTTGGAGTCCACGTTCTTT
[37 nt withheld, positions 2902-2938]
ACCCTATCTCGGTCTATTCTTTTGATTTATAAGGGATTTTGGGGATTTCGGCCTATTGGTTAAAAAATGA
GCTGATTTAACAAAAATTTAACGCGAATTAATTCTGTGGAATGTGTGTCAGTTAGGGTGTGGAAAGTCCC
CAGGCTCCCCAGGCAGGCAGAAGTATGCAAAGCATGCATCTCAATTAGTCAGCAACCAGGTGTGGAAAGT
CCCCAGGCTCCCCAGCAGGCAGAAGTATGCAAAGCATGCATCTCAATTAGTCAGCAACCATAGTCCCGCC
CCTAACTCCGCCCATCCCGCCCCTAACTCCGCCCAGTTCCGCCCATTCTCCGCCCCATGGCTGACTAATT
TTTTTTATTTATGCAGAGGCCGAGGCCGCCTCTGCCTCTGAGCTATTCCAGAAGTAGTGAGGAGGCTTTT
TTGGAGGCCTAGGCTTTTGCAAAAAGCTCCCGGGAGCTTGTATATCCATTTTCGGATCTGATCAAGAGAC
AGGATGAGGATCGTTTCGCATGATTGAACAAGATGGATTGCACGCAGGTTCTCCGGCCGCTTGGGTGGAG
AGGCTATTCGGCTATGACTGGGCACAACAGACAATCGGCTGCTCTGATGCCGCCGTGTTCCGGCTGTCAG
CGCAGGGGCGCCCGGTTCTTTTTGTCAAGACCGACCTGTCCGGTGCCCTGAATGAACTGCAGGACGAGGC
AGCGCGGCTATCGTGGCTGGCCACGACGGGCGTTCCTTGCGCAGCTGTGCTCGACGTTGTCACTGAAGCG
GGAAGGGACTGGCTGCTATTGGGCGAAGTGCCGGGGCAGGATCTCCTGTCATCTCACCTTGCTCCTGCCG
AGAAAGTATCCATCATGGCTGATGCAATGCGGCGGCTGCATACGCTTGATCCGGCTACCTGCCCATTCGA
CCACCAAGCGAAACATCGCATCGAGCGAGCACGTACTCGGATGGAAGCCGGTCTTGTCGATCAGGATGAT
CTGGACGAAGAGCATCAGGGGCTCGCGCCAGCCGAACTGTTCGCCAGGCTCAAGGCGCGCATGCCCGACG
GCGAGGATCTCGTCGTGACCCATGGCGATGCCTGCTTGCCGAATATCATGGTGGAAAATGGCCGCTTTTC
TGGATTCATCGACTGTGGCCGGCTGGGTGTGGCGGACCGCTATCAGGACATAGCGTTGGCTACCCGTGAT
ATTGCTGAAGAGCTTGGCGGCGAATGGGCTGACCGCTTCCTCGTGCTTTACGGTATCGCCGCTCCCGATT
CGCAGCGCATCGCCTTCTATCGCCTTCTTGACGAGTTCTTCTGAGCGGGACTCTGGGGTTCGCGAAATGA
CCGACCAAGCGACGCCCAACCTGCCATCACGAGATTTCGATTCCACCGCCGCCTTCTATGAAAGGTTGGG
CTTCGGAATCGTTTTCCGGGACGCCGGCTGGATGATCCTCCAGCGCGGGGATCTCATGCTGGAGTTCTTC
GCCCACCCCAACTTGTTTATTGCAGCTTATAATGGTTACAAATAAAGCAATAGCATCACAAATTTCACAA
ATAAAGCATTTTTTTCACTGCATTCTAGTTGTGGTTTGTCCAAACTCATCAATGTATCTTATCATGTCTG
TATACCGTCGACCTCTAGCTAGAGCTTGGCGTAATCATGGTCATAGCTGTTTCCTGTGTGAAATTGTTAT
CCGCTCACAATTCCACACAACATACGAGCCGGAAGCATAAAGTGTAAAGCCTGGGGTGCCTAATGAGTGA
GCTAACTCACATTAATTGCGTTGCGCTCACTGCCCGCTTTCCAGTCGGGAAACCTGTCGTGCCAGCTGCA
TTAATGAATCGGCCAACGCGCGGGGAGAGGCGGTTTGCGTATTGGGCGCTCTTCCGCTTCCTCGCTCACT
GACTCGCTGCGCTCGGTCGTTCGGCTGCGGCGAGCGGTATCAGCTCACTCAAAGGCGGTAATACGGTTAT
CCACAGAATCAGGGGATAACGCAGGAAAGAACATGTGAGCAAAAGGCCAGCAAAAGGCCAGGAACCGTAA
AAAGGCCGCGTTGCTGGCGTTTTTCCATAGGCTCCGCCCCCCTGACGAGCATCACAAAAATCGACGCTCA
AGTCAGAGGTGGCGAAACCCGACAGGACTATAAAGATACCAGGCGTTTCCCCCTGGAAGCTCCCTCGTGC
GCTCTCCTGTTCCGACCCTGCCGCTTACCGGATACCTGTCCGCCTTTCTCCCTTCGGGAAGCGTGGCGCT
TTCTCAATGCTCACGCTGTAGGTATCTCAGTTCGGTGTAGGTCGTTCGCTCCAAGCTGGGCTGTGTGCAC
GAACCCCCCGTTCAGCCCGACCGCTGCGCCTTATCCGGTAACTATCGTCTTGAGTCCAACCCGGTAAGAC
ACGACTTATCGCCACTGGCAGCAGCCACTGGTAACAGGATTAGCAGAGCGAGGTATGTAGGCGGTGCTAC
AGAGTTCTTGAAGTGGTGGCCTAACTACGGCTACACTAGAAGGACAGTATTTGGTATCTGCGCTCTGCTG
AAGCCAGTTACCTTCGGAAAAAGAGTTGGTAGCTCTTGATCCGGCAAACAAACCACCGCTGGTAGCGGTG
GTTTTTTTGTTTGCAAGCAGCAGATTACGCGCAGAAAAAAAGGATCTCAAGAAGATCCTTTGATCTTTTC
TACGGGGTCTGACGCTCAGTGGAACGAAAACTCACGTTAAGGGATTTTGGTCATGAGATTATCAAAAAGG
ATCTTCACCTAGATCCTTTTAAATTAAAAATGAAGTTTTAAATCAATCTAAAGTATATATGAGTAAACTT
GGTCTGACAGTTACCAATGCTTAATCAGTGAGGCACCTATCTCAGCGATCTGTCTATTTCGTTCATCCAT
AGTTGCCTGACTCCCCGTCGTGTAGATAACTACGATACGGGAGGGCTTACCATCTGGCCCCAGTGCTGCA
ATGATACCGCGAGACCCACGCTCACCGGCTCCAGATTTATCAGCAATAAACCAGCCAGCCGGAAGGGCCG
AGCGCAGAAGTGGTCCTGCAACTTTATCCGCCTCCATCCAGTCTATTAATTGTTGCCGGGAAGCTAGAGT
AAGTAGTTCGCCAGTTAATAGTTTGCGCAACGTTGTTGCCATTGCTACAGGCATCGTGGTGTCACGCTCG
TCGTTTGGTATGGCTTCATTCAGCTCCGGTTCCCAACGATCAAGGCGAGTTACATGATCCCCCATGTTGT
GCAAAAAAGCGGTTAGCTCCTTCGGTCCTCCGATCGTTGTCAGAAGTAAGTTGGCCGCAGTGTTATCACT
CATGGTTATGGCAGCACTGCATAATTCTCTTACTGTCATGCCATCCGTAAGATGCTTTTCTGTGACTGGT
GAGTACTCAACCAAGTCATTCTGAGAATAGTGTATGCGGCGACCGAGTTGCTCTTGCCCGGCGTCAATAC
GGGATAATACCGCGCCACATAGCAGAACTTTAAAAGTGCTCATCATTGGAAAACGTTCTTCGGGGCGAAA
ACTCTCAAGGATCTTACCGCTGTTGAGATCCAGTTCGATGTAACCCACTCGTGCACCCAACTGATCTTCA
GCATCTTTTACTTTCACCAGCGTTTCTGGGTGAGCAAAAACAGGAAGGCAAAATGCCGCAAAAAAGGGAA
TAAGGGCGACACGGAAATGTTGAATACTCATACTCTTCCTTTTTCAATATTATTGAAGCATTTATCAGGG
TTATTGTCTCATGAGCGGATACATATTTGAATGTATTTAGAAAAATAAACAAATAGGGGTTCCGCGCACA
TTTCCCCGAAAAGTGCCACCTGACGTC
