LOCUS       Exported 787 bp ds-DNA linear SYN 03-JUN-2021
DEFINITION  Vector for iCre mRNA synthesis.
ACCESSION   .
VERSION     .
KEYWORDS    pBBI
SOURCE      synthetic DNA construct
  ORGANISM  synthetic DNA construct
REFERENCE   1 (bases 1 to 787)
  AUTHORS   Ohtsuka M, Miura H, Hayashi H, Nakaoka H, Kimura M, Sato M,
            Gurumurthy CB, Inoko H
  TITLE     Improvement of pronuclear injection-based targeted transgenesis
            (PITT) by iCre mRNA-mediated site-specific recombination.
  JOURNAL   Transgenic Res. 2013 Aug;22(4):873-5. doi:
            10.1007/s11248-013-9703-x. Epub 2013 Mar 26.
  PUBMED    23529203
REFERENCE   2 (bases 1 to 787)
  AUTHORS   .
  TITLE     Direct Submission
  JOURNAL   Exported Jun 3, 2021 from SnapGene Server 1.1.58
            http://www.snapgene.com
FEATURES             Location/Qualifiers
     source          1..787
                     /organism="synthetic DNA construct"
                     /mol_type="other DNA"
     primer_bind     36..55
                     /label=T7
                     /note="T7 promoter, forward primer"
     promoter        36..54
                     /label=T7 promoter
                     /note="promoter for bacteriophage T7 RNA polymerase"
     regulatory      122..131
                     /regulatory_class="other"
                     /note="vertebrate consensus sequence for strong initiation
                     of translation (Kozak, 1987)"
     CDS             134..154
                     /codon_start=1
                     /product="nuclear localization signal of SV40 (simian virus
                     40) large T antigen"
                     /label=SV40 NLS
                     /translation="PKKKRKV"
ORIGIN
        1 actagagaac ccactgctta ctggcttatc gaaattaata cgactcacta tagggagacc
       61 caagctggct agttaagctt ggtaccgagc tcggatccac tagtccagtg tggtggaatt
      121 cgccaccatg gtgcccaaga agaagaggaa agtctccaac ctgctgactg tgcaccaaaa
      181 cctgcctgcc ctccctgtgg atgccacctc tgatgaagtc aggaagaacc tgatggacat
      241 gttcagggac aggcaggcct tctctgaaca cacctggaag atgctcctgt ctgtgtgcag
      301 atcctgggct gcctggtgca agctgaacaa caggaaatgg ttccctgctg aacctgagga
      361 tgtgagggac tacctcctgt acctgcaagc cagaggcctg gctgtgaaga ccatccaaca
      421 gcacctgggc cagctcaaca tgctgcacag gagatctggc ctgcctcgcc cttctgactc
      481 caatgctgtg tccctggtga tgaggagaat cagaaaggag aatgtggatg ctggggagag
      541 agccaagcag gccctggcct ttgaacgcac tgactttgac caagtcagat ccctgatgga
      601 gaactctgac agatgccagg acatcaggaa cctggccttc ctgggcattg cctacaacac
      661 cctgctgcgc attgccgaaa ttgccagaat cagagtgaag gacatctccc gcaccgatgg
      721 tgggagaatg ctgatccaca ttggcaggac caagaccctg gtgtccacag ctggtgtgga
      781 gaaggcc
//
