>Addgene plasmid #65795 | pBBI | addgene partial sequence | sequence record 116420 | BGH-rev 5'-TAGAAGGCACAGTCGAGG-3'
GATGACCGGTATGCATATTCAGATCCTCTTCTGAGATGAGTTTTTGTTCGAAGGGCCCTCTAGACTCGAG
GTACGCCACAGCGTATGATGCGTATTTTTTTTTTTTTTTTTTTTTTTTTTTTTTTTTTTTTTTTTTTTTT
TTTTTTTTTTTTTTTTTTTTT
